>Addgene plasmid #242651 | pCMV-ABE8.8m-WT-P2A-EGFP (BKS953) | addgene full sequence | sequence record 489040 | Addgene NGS Result
ATATGCCAAGTACGCCCCCTATTGACGTCAATGACGGTAAATGGCCCGCCTGGCATTATGCCCAGTACAT
GACCTTATGGGACTTTCCTACTTGGCAGTACATCTACGTATTAGTCATCGCTATTACCATGGTGATGCGG
TTTTGGCAGTACATCAATGGGCGTGGATAGCGGTTTGACTCACGGGGATTTCCAAGTCTCCACCCCATTG
ACGTCAATGGGAGTTTGTTTTGGCACCAAAATCAACGGGACTTTCCAAAATGTCGTAACAACTCCGCCCC
ATTGACGCAAATGGGCGGTAGGCGTGTACGGTGGGAGGTCTATATAAGCAGAGCTGGTTTAGTGAACCGT
CAGATCCGCTAGAGATCCGCGGCCGCTAATACGACTCACTATAGGGAGAGCCGCCACCATGAAACGGACA
GCCGACGGAAGCGAGTTCGAGTCACCAAAGAAGAAGCGGAAAGTCTCTGAGGTGGAGTTTTCCCACGAGT
ACTGGATGAGACATGCCCTGACCCTGGCCAAGAGGGCACGCGATGAGAGGGAGGTGCCTGTGGGAGCCGT
GCTGGTGCTGAACAATAGAGTGATCGGCGAGGGCTGGAACAGAGCCATCGGCCTGCACGACCCAACAGCC
CATGCCGAAATTATGGCCCTGAGACAGGGCGGCCTGGTCATGCAGAACTACAGACTGATCGACGCCACCC
TGTACGTGACATTCGAGCCTTGCGTGATGTGCGCCGGCGCCATGATCCACTCTAGGATCGGCCGCGTGGT
GTTTGGCGTGAGGAACGCAAAAACCGGCGCCGCAGGCTCCCTGATGGACGTGCTGCACCACCCCGGCATG
AATCACCGCGTCGAAATTACCGAGGGAATCCTGGCAGATGAATGTGCCGCCCTGCTGTGCAGATTCTTTC
GGATGCCTAGAAGAGTGTTCAATGCTCAGAAGAAGGCCCAGAGCTCCACCGACTCCGGAGGATCTAGCGG
AGGCTCCTCTGGCTCTGAGACACCTGGCACAAGCGAGAGCGCAACACCTGAAAGCAGCGGGGGCAGCAGC
GGGGGGTCAGACAAGAAGTACAGCATCGGCCTGGCCATCGGCACCAACTCTGTGGGCTGGGCCGTGATCA
CCGACGAGTACAAGGTGCCCAGCAAGAAATTCAAGGTGCTGGGCAACACCGACCGGCACAGCATCAAGAA
GAACCTGATCGGAGCCCTGCTGTTCGACAGCGGCGAAACAGCCGAGGCCACCCGGCTGAAGAGAACCGCC
AGAAGAAGATACACCAGACGGAAGAACCGGATCTGCTATCTGCAAGAGATCTTCAGCAACGAGATGGCCA
AGGTGGACGACAGCTTCTTCCACAGACTGGAAGAGTCCTTCCTGGTGGAAGAGGATAAGAAGCACGAGCG
GCACCCCATCTTCGGCAACATCGTGGACGAGGTGGCCTACCACGAGAAGTACCCCACCATCTACCACCTG
AGAAAGAAACTGGTGGACAGCACCGACAAGGCCGACCTGCGGCTGATCTATCTGGCCCTGGCCCACATGA
TCAAGTTCCGGGGCCACTTCCTGATCGAGGGCGACCTGAACCCCGACAACAGCGACGTGGACAAGCTGTT
CATCCAGCTGGTGCAGACCTACAACCAGCTGTTCGAGGAAAACCCCATCAACGCCAGCGGCGTGGACGCC
AAGGCCATCCTGTCTGCCAGACTGAGCAAGAGCAGACGGCTGGAAAATCTGATCGCCCAGCTGCCCGGCG
AGAAGAAGAATGGCCTGTTCGGAAACCTGATTGCCCTGAGCCTGGGCCTGACCCCCAACTTCAAGAGCAA
CTTCGACCTGGCCGAGGATGCCAAACTGCAGCTGAGCAAGGACACCTACGACGACGACCTGGACAACCTG
CTGGCCCAGATCGGCGACCAGTACGCCGACCTGTTTCTGGCCGCCAAGAACCTGTCCGACGCCATCCTGC
TGAGCGACATCCTGAGAGTGAACACCGAGATCACCAAGGCCCCCCTGAGCGCCTCTATGATCAAGAGATA
CGACGAGCACCACCAGGACCTGACCCTGCTGAAAGCTCTCGTGCGGCAGCAGCTGCCTGAGAAGTACAAA
GAGATTTTCTTCGACCAGAGCAAGAACGGCTACGCCGGCTACATTGACGGCGGAGCCAGCCAGGAAGAGT
TCTACAAGTTCATCAAGCCCATCCTGGAAAAGATGGACGGCACCGAGGAACTGCTCGTGAAGCTGAACAG
AGAGGACCTGCTGCGGAAGCAGCGGACCTTCGACAACGGCAGCATCCCCCACCAGATCCACCTGGGAGAG
CTGCACGCCATTCTGCGGCGGCAGGAAGATTTTTACCCATTCCTGAAGGACAACCGGGAAAAGATCGAGA
AGATCCTGACCTTCCGCATCCCCTACTACGTGGGCCCTCTGGCCAGGGGAAACAGCAGATTCGCCTGGAT
GACCAGAAAGAGCGAGGAAACCATCACCCCCTGGAACTTCGAGGAAGTGGTGGACAAGGGCGCTTCCGCC
CAGAGCTTCATCGAGCGGATGACCAACTTCGATAAGAACCTGCCCAACGAGAAGGTGCTGCCCAAGCACA
GCCTGCTGTACGAGTACTTCACCGTGTATAACGAGCTGACCAAAGTGAAATACGTGACCGAGGGAATGAG
AAAGCCCGCCTTCCTGAGCGGCGAGCAGAAAAAGGCCATCGTGGACCTGCTGTTCAAGACCAACCGGAAA
GTGACCGTGAAGCAGCTGAAAGAGGACTACTTCAAGAAAATCGAGTGCTTCGACTCCGTGGAAATCTCCG
GCGTGGAAGATCGGTTCAACGCCTCCCTGGGCACATACCACGATCTGCTGAAAATTATCAAGGACAAGGA
CTTCCTGGACAATGAGGAAAACGAGGACATTCTGGAAGATATCGTGCTGACCCTGACACTGTTTGAGGAC
AGAGAGATGATCGAGGAACGGCTGAAAACCTATGCCCACCTGTTCGACGACAAAGTGATGAAGCAGCTGA
AGCGGCGGAGATACACCGGCTGGGGCAGGCTGAGCCGGAAGCTGATCAACGGCATCCGGGACAAGCAGTC
CGGCAAGACAATCCTGGATTTCCTGAAGTCCGACGGCTTCGCCAACAGAAACTTCATGCAGCTGATCCAC
GACGACAGCCTGACCTTTAAAGAGGACATCCAGAAAGCCCAGGTGTCCGGCCAGGGCGATAGCCTGCACG
AGCACATTGCCAATCTGGCCGGCAGCCCCGCCATTAAGAAGGGCATCCTGCAGACAGTGAAGGTGGTGGA
CGAGCTCGTGAAAGTGATGGGCCGGCACAAGCCCGAGAACATCGTGATCGAAATGGCCAGAGAGAACCAG
ACCACCCAGAAGGGACAGAAGAACAGCCGCGAGAGAATGAAGCGGATCGAAGAGGGCATCAAAGAGCTGG
GCAGCCAGATCCTGAAAGAACACCCCGTGGAAAACACCCAGCTGCAGAACGAGAAGCTGTACCTGTACTA
CCTGCAGAATGGGCGGGATATGTACGTGGACCAGGAACTGGACATCAACCGGCTGTCCGACTACGATGTG
GACCATATCGTGCCTCAGAGCTTTCTGAAGGACGACTCCATCGACAACAAGGTGCTGACCAGAAGCGACA
AGAACCGGGGCAAGAGCGACAACGTGCCCTCCGAAGAGGTCGTGAAGAAGATGAAGAACTACTGGCGGCA
GCTGCTGAACGCCAAGCTGATTACCCAGAGAAAGTTCGACAATCTGACCAAGGCCGAGAGAGGCGGCCTG
AGCGAACTGGATAAGGCCGGCTTCATCAAGAGACAGCTGGTGGAAACCCGGCAGATCACAAAGCACGTGG
CACAGATCCTGGACTCCCGGATGAACACTAAGTACGACGAGAATGACAAGCTGATCCGGGAAGTGAAAGT
GATCACCCTGAAGTCCAAGCTGGTGTCCGATTTCCGGAAGGATTTCCAGTTTTACAAAGTGCGCGAGATC
AACAACTACCACCACGCCCACGACGCCTACCTGAACGCCGTCGTGGGAACCGCCCTGATCAAAAAGTACC
CTAAGCTGGAAAGCGAGTTCGTGTACGGCGACTACAAGGTGTACGACGTGCGGAAGATGATCGCCAAGAG
CGAGCAGGAAATCGGCAAGGCTACCGCCAAGTACTTCTTCTACAGCAACATCATGAACTTTTTCAAGACC
GAGATTACCCTGGCCAACGGCGAGATCCGGAAGCGGCCTCTGATCGAGACAAACGGCGAAACCGGGGAGA
TCGTGTGGGATAAGGGCCGGGATTTTGCCACCGTGCGGAAAGTGCTGAGCATGCCCCAAGTGAATATCGT
GAAAAAGACCGAGGTGCAGACAGGCGGCTTCAGCAAAGAGTCTATCCTGCCCAAGAGGAACAGCGATAAG
CTGATCGCCAGAAAGAAGGACTGGGACCCTAAGAAGTACGGCGGCTTCGACAGCCCCACCGTGGCCTATT
CTGTGCTGGTGGTGGCCAAAGTGGAAAAGGGCAAGTCCAAGAAACTGAAGAGTGTGAAAGAGCTGCTGGG
GATCACCATCATGGAAAGAAGCAGCTTCGAGAAGAATCCCATCGACTTTCTGGAAGCCAAGGGCTACAAA
GAAGTGAAAAAGGACCTGATCATCAAGCTGCCTAAGTACTCCCTGTTCGAGCTGGAAAACGGCCGGAAGA
GAATGCTGGCCTCTGCCGGCGAACTGCAGAAGGGAAACGAACTGGCCCTGCCCTCCAAATATGTGAACTT
CCTGTACCTGGCCAGCCACTATGAGAAGCTGAAGGGCTCCCCCGAGGATAATGAGCAGAAACAGCTGTTT
GTGGAACAGCACAAGCACTACCTGGACGAGATCATCGAGCAGATCAGCGAGTTCTCCAAGAGAGTGATCC
TGGCCGACGCTAATCTGGACAAAGTGCTGTCCGCCTACAACAAGCACCGGGATAAGCCCATCAGAGAGCA
GGCCGAGAATATCATCCACCTGTTTACCCTGACCAATCTGGGAGCCCCTGCCGCCTTCAAGTACTTTGAC
ACCACCATCGACCGGAAGAGGTACACCAGCACCAAAGAGGTGCTGGACGCCACCCTGATCCACCAGAGCA
TCACCGGCCTGTACGAGACACGGATCGACCTGTCTCAGCTGGGAGGTGACTCTGGCGGCTCAAAAAGAAC
CGCCGACGGCAGCGAATTCGAGCCCAAGAAGAAGAGGAAAGTCGGAAGCGGAGCTACTAACTTCAGCCTG
CTGAAGCAGGCTGGAGACGTGGAGGAGAACCCTGGACCTATGGTGAGCAAGGGCGAGGAGCTGTTCACCG
GGGTGGTGCCCATCCTGGTCGAGCTGGACGGCGACGTAAACGGCCACAAGTTCAGCGTGTCCGGCGAGGG
CGAGGGCGATGCCACCTACGGCAAGCTGACCCTGAAGTTCATCTGCACCACCGGCAAGCTGCCCGTGCCC
TGGCCCACCCTCGTGACCACCCTGACCTATGGAGTGCAGTGCTTCAGCCGCTACCCCGACCACATGAAGC
AGCACGACTTCTTCAAGTCCGCCATGCCCGAAGGCTACGTCCAGGAGCGCACCATCTTCTTCAAGGACGA
CGGCAACTACAAGACCCGCGCCGAGGTGAAGTTCGAGGGCGACACCCTGGTGAACCGCATCGAGCTGAAG
GGCATCGACTTCAAGGAGGACGGCAACATCCTGGGGCACAAGCTGGAGTACAACTACAACAGCCACAACG
TCTATATCATGGCCGACAAGCAGAAGAACGGCATCAAGGTGAACTTCAAGATCCGCCACAACATCGAGGA
CGGCAGCGTGCAGCTCGCCGACCACTACCAGCAGAACACCCCCATCGGCGACGGCCCCGTGCTGCTGCCC
GACAACCACTACCTGAGCACCCAGTCCGCCCTGAGCAAAGACCCCAACGAGAAGCGCGATCACATGGTCC
TGCTGGAGTTCGTGACCGCCGCCGGGATCACTCTCGGCATGGACGAGCTGTACAAGTCTGGTGGTTCTCC
CAAGAAGAAGAGGAAAGTCTAACCGGTCATCATCACCATCACCATTGAGTTTAAACCCGCTGATCAGCCT
CGACTGTGCCTTCTAGTTGCCAGCCATCTGTTGTTTGCCCCTCCCCCGTGCCTTCCTTGACCCTGGAAGG
TGCCACTCCCACTGTCCTTTCCTAATAAAATGAGGAAATTGCATCGCATTGTCTGAGTAGGTGTCATTCT
ATTCTGGGGGGTGGGGTGGGGCAGGACAGCAAGGGGGAGGATTGGGAAGACAATAGCAGGCATGCTGGGG
ATGCGGTGGGCTCTATGGCTTCTGAGGCGGAAAGAACCAGCTGGGGCTCGATACCGTCGACCTCTAGCTA
GAGCTTGGCGTAATCATGGTCATAGCTGTTTCCTGTGTGAAATTGTTATCCGCTCACAATTCCACACAAC
ATACGAGCCGGAAGCATAAAGTGTAAAGCCTAGGGTGCCTAATGAGTGAGCTAACTCACATTAATTGCGT
TGCGCTCACTGCCCGCTTTCCAGTCGGGAAACCTGTCGTGCCAGCTGCATTAATGAATCGGCCAACGCGC
GGGGAGAGGCGGTTTGCGTATTGGGCGCTCTTCCGCTTCCTCGCTCACTGACTCGCTGCGCTCGGTCGTT
CGGCTGCGGCGAGCGGTATCAGCTCACTCAAAGGCGGTAATACGGTTATCCACAGAATCAGGGGATAACG
CAGGAAAGAACATGTGAGCAAAAGGCCAGCAAAAGGCCAGGAACCGTAAAAAGGCCGCGTTGCTGGCGTT
TTTCCATAGGCTCCGCCCCCCTGACGAGCATCACAAAAATCGACGCTCAAGTCAGAGGTGGCGAAACCCG
ACAGGACTATAAAGATACCAGGCGTTTCCCCCTGGAAGCTCCCTCGTGCGCTCTCCTGTTCCGACCCTGC
CGCTTACCGGATACCTGTCCGCCTTTCTCCCTTCGGGAAGCGTGGCGCTTTCTCATAGCTCACGCTGTAG
GTATCTCAGTTCGGTGTAGGTCGTTCGCTCCAAGCTGGGCTGTGTGCACGAACCCCCCGTTCAGCCCGAC
CGCTGCGCCTTATCCGGTAACTATCGTCTTGAGTCCAACCCGGTAAGACACGACTTATCGCCACTGGCAG
CAGCCACTGGTAACAGGATTAGCAGAGCGAGGTATGTAGGCGGTGCTACAGAGTTCTTGAAGTGGTGGCC
TAACTACGGCTACACTAGAAGAACAGTATTTGGTATCTGCGCTCTGCTGAAGCCAGTTACCTTCGGAAAA
AGAGTTGGTAGCTCTTGATCCGGCAAACAAACCACCGCTGGTAGCGGTGGTTTTTTTGTTTGCAAGCAGC
AGATTACGCGCAGAAAAAAAGGATCTCAAGAAGATCCTTTGATCTTTTCTACGGGGTCTGACCTCAGTGG
AACGAAAACTCACGTTAAGGGATTTTGGTCATGAGATTATCAAAAAGGATCTTCACCTAGATCCTTTTAA
ATTAAAAATGAAGTTTTAAATCAATCTAAAGTATATATGAGTAAACTTGGTCTGACAGTTACCAATGCTT
AATCAGTGAGGCACCTATCTCAGCGATCTGTCTATTTCGTTCATCCATAGTTGCCTGACTCCCCGTCGTG
TAGATAACTACGATACGGGAGGGCTTACCATCTGGCCCCAGTGCTGCAATGATACCGCGAGACCCACGCT
CACCGGCTCCAGATTTATCAGCAATAAACCAGCCAGCCGGAAGGGCCGAGCGCAGAAGTGGTCCTGCAAC
TTTATCCGCCTCCATCCAGTCTATTAATTGTTGCCGGGAAGCTAGAGTAAGTAGTTCGCCAGTTAATAGT
TTGCGCAACGTTGTTGCCATTGCTACAGGCATCGTGGTGTCACGCTCGTCGTTTGGTATGGCTTCATTCA
GCTCCGGTTCCCAACGATCAAGGCGAGTTACATGATCCCCCATGTTGTGCAAAAAAGCGGTTAGCTCCTT
CGGTCCTCCGATCGTTGTCAGAAGTAAGTTGGCCGCAGTGTTATCACTCATGGTTATGGCAGCACTGCAT
AATTCTCTTACTGTCATGCCATCCGTAAGATGCTTTTCTGTGACTGGTGAGTACTCAACCAAGTCATTCT
GAGAATAGTGTATGCGGCGACCGAGTTGCTCTTGCCCGGCGTCAATACGGGATAATACCGCGCCACATAG
CAGAACTTTAAAAGTGCTCATCATTGGAAAACGTTCTTCGGGGCGAAAACTCTCAAGGATCTTACCGCTG
TTGAGATCCAGTTCGATGTAACCCACTCGTGCACCCAACTGATCTTCAGCATCTTTTACTTTCACCAGCG
TTTCTGGGTGAGCAAAAACAGGAAGGCAAAATGCCGCAAAAAAGGGAATAAGGGCGACACGGAAATGTTG
AATACTCATACTCTTCCTTTTTCAATATTATTGAAGCATTTATCAGGGTTATTGTCTCATGAGCGGATAC
ATATTTGAATGTATTTAGAAAAATAAACAAATAGGGGTTCCGCGCACATTTCCCCGAAAAGTGCCACCTG
ACGTCGACGGATCGGGAGATCGATCTCCCGATCCCCTAGGGTCGACTCTCAGTACAATCTGCTCTGATGC
CGCATAGTTAAGCCAGTATCTGCTCCCTGCTTGTGTGTTGGAGGTCGCTGAGTAGTGCGCGAGCAAAATT
TAAGCTACAACAAGGCAAGGCTTGACCGACAATTGCATGAAGAATCTGCTTAGGGTTAGGCGTTTTGCGC
TGCTTCGCGATGTACGGGCCAGATATACGCGTTGACATTGATTATTGACTAGTTATTAATAGTAATCAAT
TACGGGGTCATTAGTTCATAGCCCATATATGGAGTTCCGCGTTACATAACTTACGGTAAATGGCCCGCCT
GGCTGACCGCCCAACGACCCCCGCCCATTGACGTCAATAATGACGTATGTTCCCATAGTAACGCCAATAG
GGACTTTCCATTGACGTCAATGGGTGGAGTATTTACGGTAAACTGCCCACTTGGCAGTACATCAAGTGTA
TC
Features (pLannotate 1.2.2; 18 found; start..end, strand, type, name):
    132..335     +  promoter       CMV promoter: human cytomegalovirus (CMV) immediate early promoter
    377..395     +  promoter       T7 promoter: promoter for bacteriophage T7 RNA polymerase
    466..960     +  CDS            tadA: TADA_ECOLI - Also known as yfhC. Experimental evidence at protein level: Swiss-Prot protein existence level 1. Catalyzes the deamination of adenosine to inosine at the wobble position 34 of tRNA(Arg2). Essential for cell viability. From Escherichia coli (strain K12).
   1060..2661    +  CDS            dCas9(N): N-terminal portion of catalytically inactive Streptococcus pyogenes dCas9 carrying the D10A mutation (Zetsche et al., 2015)
   2662..5156    +  CDS            Cas9(C) (fragment): C-terminal portion of Streptococcus pyogenes Cas9 (Zetsche et al., 2015)
   5290..6006    +  CDS            EGFP: EGFP is a basic (constitutively fluorescent) green fluorescent protein published in 1996, derived from Aequorea victoria. It is reported to be a rapidly-maturing weak dimer with moderate acid sensitivity.
   6094..6318    +  polyA_signal   bGH poly(A) signal: bovine growth hormone polyadenylation signal
   6322..6343    +  promoter       SV40 promoter (fragment): SV40 enhancer and early promoter
   6348..6364    +  misc_feature   MCS (fragment): pBluescript multiple cloning site
   6413..6429    -  protein_bind   lac operator: The lac repressor binds to the lac operator to inhibit transcription in E. coli. This inhibition can be relieved by adding lactose or isopropyl-β-D-thiogalactopyranoside (IPTG). lac repressor encoded by lacI
   6437..6467    -  promoter       lac promoter: promoter for the E. coli lac operon
   6482..6503    -  protein_bind   CAP binding site: CAP binding activates transcription in the presence of cAMP. E. coli catabolite activator protein
   6516..6608    -  CDS            lacI (fragment): lac repressor; lacI; The lac repressor binds to the lac operator to inhibit transcription in E. coli. This inhibition can be relieved by adding lactose or isopropyl-β-D-thiogalactopyranoside (IPTG).
   6791..7379    -  rep_origin     ori: high-copy-number ColE1/pMB1/pBR322/pUC origin of replication
   7549..8409    -  CDS            AmpR: β-lactamase; bla; confers resistance to ampicillin, carbenicillin, and related antibiotics
   8410..8514    -  promoter       AmpR promoter: bla
   8585..8629    -  misc_feature   bom (fragment): basis of mobility region from pBR322
   8784..131     +  enhancer       CMV enhancer (across the origin): human cytomegalovirus immediate early enhancer
