[The description below was written by a language model from this plasmid's Addgene catalogue record and pLannotate feature annotations shown in this document.]
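Description:
pCMV-ABE8.8m-WT-P2A-EGFP (BKS953) is a roughly 9 kb mammalian expression plasmid for CRISPR adenine base editing, built by Gibson cloning on the pCMV_ABEmax_P2A_GFP backbone. It is propagated in E. coli through a high-copy ColE1/pUC-type origin and selected with ampicillin via the β-lactamase gene and its native promoter. Short remnants of lac regulatory elements, a pBluescript polylinker, an SV40 promoter fragment and a pBR322 bom fragment are also annotated in the backbone. These appear to be cloning leftovers rather than functional parts of the design.

The payload is a single synthetic, human codon-optimized open reading frame driven by the CMV immediate-early enhancer and promoter. A T7 promoter sits just downstream of CMV and would also allow in vitro transcription of the editor mRNA. The coding region begins with one annotated copy of an E. coli TadA-derived deaminase domain carrying the ABE8.8 mutations, fused to SpCas9 bearing the D10A substitution. The feature table labels the N-terminal Cas9 segment as "dCas9", but the catalogue describes only D10A, which gives a nickase; "WT" in the name presumably denotes the unmodified SpCas9 variant. A P2A self-cleaving peptide, named in the record but not separately annotated, links the editor to EGFP, so the reporter is produced as a separate protein that marks transfected cells. A bovine growth hormone polyadenylation signal terminates the transcript.

No guide RNA cassette is annotated, so a guide would need to be supplied separately. The plasmid is intended for transient expression of the ABE8.8m A-to-G base editor in mammalian cells. The associated work concerns a bespoke base editor for a severe vascular disease in mice.
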