Addgene plasmid #242651: pCMV-ABE8.8m-WT-P2A-EGFP (BKS953)
Purpose: CMV promoter expression plasmid for human codon optimized ABE8.8m A-to-G base editor with SpCas9(D10A) and P2A-EGFP
Depositing lab: Benjamin Kleinstiver. Publication: Treatment of a severe vascular disease using a bespoke CRISPR-Cas9 base editor in mice. Alves CRR, Das S, Krishnan V, Ha LL, Fox LR, Stutzman HE, Shamber CE, Kalailingam P, McCarthy S, Lino Cardenas CL, Fong CE, Imai T, Mitra S, Yun S, Wood RK, Benning FMC, Roh K, Lawton J, Kim N, Silverstein RA, Ferreira da Silva J, de la Cruz D, Richa R, Xie J, Gray-Edwards HL, Malhotra R, Chung DY, Chao LH, Tsai SQ, Maguire CA, Lindsay ME, Kleinstiver BP, Musolino PL. Nat Biomed Eng. 2025 Sep 11:10.1038/s41551-025-01499-1. doi: 10.1038/s41551-025-01499-1. PubMed 40935887.
Backbone
  Vector backbone: pCMV_ABEmax_P2A_GFP (Addgene Plasmid #112101)
  Vector type: Mammalian Expression, CRISPR
Growth in bacteria
  Bacterial resistance: Ampicillin, 100 μg/mL
  Growth temperature: 37°C
  Growth strain: DH5alpha
  Copy number: High Copy
Gene/Insert
  Gene/Insert name: pCMV-ABE8.8m-SpCas9-P2A-EGFP (alt names: BKS953; ABE8.8m-WT)
  Species: Synthetic
  Mutation: ABE8.8 mutations in TadA
  Promoter: CMV and T7
  Cloning method: Gibson Cloning
  Sequencing primers: 5′ oBK6928-CCAAGTCTCCACCCCATTGACG; 3′ oBK219-GGGAGTGGCACCTTCCAGGGTC
Terms and licenses: Academic/Nonprofit Terms; Industry Terms: Not Available to Industry
How to cite: pCMV-ABE8.8m-WT-P2A-EGFP (BKS953) was a gift from Benjamin Kleinstiver (Addgene plasmid # 242651 ; http://n2t.net/addgene:242651 ; RRID:Addgene_242651)
